Addgene plasmid #31413: Ube2e1
Depositing lab: Rachel Klevit. Depositing organization: University of Washington. Publication: E2-BRCA1 RING interactions dictate synthesis of mono- or specific polyubiquitin chain linkages. Christensen DE, Brzovic PS, Klevit RE. Nat Struct Mol Biol. 2007 Oct . 14(10):941-8. 10.1038/nsmb1295 PubMed 17873885.
Backbone
  Vector backbone: pACT2
  Backbone manufacturer: Clonetech
  Backbone size w/o insert (bp): 8100
  Vector type: Yeast Expression
Growth in bacteria
  Bacterial resistance: Ampicillin, 100 μg/mL
  Growth temperature: 37°C
  Growth strain: DH5alpha
  Copy number: Unknown
Gene/Insert
  Gene/Insert name: Ubiquitin Conjugating Enzyme (alt name: UbcH6)
  Species: H. sapiens (human)
  Insert size (bp): 400
  Mutation: *see comments
  Entrez Gene: UBE2E1 (a.k.a. UBCH6)
  Tag / fusion protein: HA (N terminal on backbone)
  Cloning method: Restriction Enzyme
  Sequencing primers: 5′ GAL4 AD
Terms and licenses: Academic/Nonprofit Terms; Industry Terms: Not Available to Industry
Depositor comments: *S16T mut compared to NP_003332.1
How to cite: Ube2e1 was a gift from Rachel Klevit (Addgene plasmid # 31413 ; http://n2t.net/addgene:31413 ; RRID:Addgene_31413)
