[The description below was written by a language model from this plasmid's Addgene catalogue record.]
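Description:
Ube2e1 is a yeast expression plasmid built on the pACT2 backbone (about 8.1 kb without insert), a commercial vector normally used as the "prey" plasmid in GAL4-based yeast two-hybrid assays. It carries the human ubiquitin-conjugating enzyme UBE2E1, also known as UbcH6, as a restriction-cloned insert recorded at roughly 400 bp. The record lists an HA epitope tag supplied by the backbone at the N terminus of the insert. The GAL4 AD primer is listed for sequencing from the 5′ side, which fits the usual pACT2 arrangement in which the cloned protein is expressed as a fusion to the GAL4 transcriptional activation domain. In bacteria the plasmid is selected with ampicillin. The record does not state the yeast selection marker, yeast origin of replication or the promoter driving the fusion, and no feature table is provided to confirm them. Copy number is listed as unknown.

The depositor notes that the coding sequence carries an S16T substitution relative to the human reference protein, so users who need the exact reference sequence should take this difference into account. UBE2E1 is an E2 enzyme that accepts activated ubiquitin and cooperates with E3 ligases to transfer it to substrates. The associated publication concerns how interactions between E2 enzymes and the BRCA1 RING domain determine whether monoubiquitin or specific polyubiquitin chain linkages are made. The plasmid is therefore suited to testing E2 binding to RING-type E3 ligases or other partners in yeast interaction assays, with the HA tag allowing detection of the expressed fusion protein by immunoblotting.
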