>Addgene plasmid #31413 | Ube2e1 | addgene partial sequence | sequence record 37217 | Gal4-AD 5'-AATACCACTACAATGGAT-3'
GAGATCTCTATGGCTTACCCATACGATGTTCCAGATTACGCTAGCTTGGGTGGTCATATGGCCATGGAGG
CCGGATCTACAAGTTTGTACAAAAAAGCAGGCTCCGCGGCCGCCCCCTTCACCATGTCGGATGACGATTC
GAGGGCCAGCACCAGCTCCTCCTCATCTACGTCTTCCAACCAGCAAACCGAGAAAGAAACAAACACCCCC
AAGAAGAAGGAGAGTAAAGTCAGCATGAGCAAAAACTCCAAACTCCTCTCCACCAGCGCCAAGAGAATTC
AGAAGGAGCTGGCGGACATCACTTTAGACCCTCCACCTAATTGCAGTGCCGGTCCCAAAGGCGATAACAT
CTATGAATGGAGATCAACCATTCTAGGGCCTCCAGGATCCGTGTATGAGGGTGGTGTATTCTTTCTCGAT
ATCACTTTTACACCAGAATATCCCTTCAAGCCTCCAAAGGTTACATTTCGGACAAGAATCTATCATTGTA
ATATTAACAGTCAAGGTGTTATTTGCTTGGACATATTGAAAGATAATTGGAGTCCAGCACTAACCATTTC
TAAAGTCCTCCTTTCTATCTGCTCACTTCTTACAGACTGTAATCCTGCCGACCCCTTGGTGGGAAGTATT
GCCACTCAGTATATGACCAACAGAGCAGAACATGACAGAATGGCCAGACAGTGGACCAAGAGATACGCTA
CATAAAAGGGTGGGCGCGCCGACCCAGCTTTCTTGTACAAAGTGGTCTCGAGAGATCTATGAATCGTAGA
TACTGAAAAACCCCGCAAGTTCACTTCAACTGTGCATCGTGCACCATCTCAATTTCTTTCATTTATACAT
CGTTTTGCCTTCTTTT
